>Addgene plasmid #121968 | pHR-BRD4ΔN-mCherry-sspB | addgene full sequence | sequence record 237552 | Addgene NGS Result
GGCGCGCCAGTCCTCCGACAGACTGAGTCGCCCGGGGGGGATCTGGAGCTCTCGAGAATTCTCACGCGTC
AAGTGGAGCAAGGCAGGTGGACAGTGGATCCGGAGCTACCATGGAGGAGCCAGTGGTGGCCGTGTCCTCC
CCGGCAGTGCCCCCTCCCACCAAGGTTGTGGCCCCGCCCTCATCCAGCGACAGCAGCAGCGATAGCTCCT
CGGACAGTGACAGTTCGACTGATGACTCTGAGGAGGAGCGAGCCCAGCGGCTGGCTGAGCTCCAGGAGCA
GCTCAAAGCCGTGCACGAGCAGCTTGCAGCCCTCTCTCAGCCCCAGCAGAACAAACCAAAGAAAAAGGAG
AAAGACAAGAAGGAAAAGAAAAAAGAAAAGCACAAAAGGAAAGAGGAAGTGGAAGAGAATAAAAAAAGCA
AAGCCAAGGAACCTCCTCCTAAAAAGACGAAGAAAAATAATAGCAGCAACAGCAATGTGAGCAAGAAGGA
GCCAGCGCCCATGAAGAGCAAGCCCCCTCCCACGTATGAG
[249 nt withheld, positions 531-779]
GAGAAAGTTGATGTGATTGCCGGCTCCTCCAAGATGAAGGGCTTCTCGTCCTCAGAGTCGGAGAGCTCCA
GTGAGTCCAGCTCCTCTGACAGCGAAGACTCCGAAACAGAGATGGCTCCGAAGTCAAAAAAGAAGGGGCA
CCCCGGGAGGGAGCAGAAGAAGCACCATCATCACCACCATCAGCAGATGCAGCAGGCCCCGGCTCCTGTG
CCCCAGCAGCCGCCCCCGCCTCCCCAGCAGCCCCCACCGCCTCCACCTCCGCAGCAGCAACAGCAGCCGC
CACCCCCGCCTCCCCCACCCTCCATGCCGCAGCAGGCAGCCCCGGCGATGAAGTCCTCGCCCCCACCCTT
CATTGCCACCCAGGTGCCCGTCCTGGAGCCCCAGCTCCCAGGCAGCGTCTTTGACCCCATCGGCCACTTC
ACCCAGCCCATCCTGCACCTGCCGCAGCCTGAGCTGCCCCCTCACCTGCCCCAGCCGCCTGAGCACAGCA
CTCCACCCCATCTCAACCAGCACGCAGTGGTCTCTCCTCCAGCTTTGCACAACGCACTACCCCAGCAGCC
ATCACGGCCCAGCAACCGAGCCGCTGCCCTGCCTCCCAAGCCCGCCCGGCCCCCAGCCGTGTCACCAGCC
TTGACCCAAACACCCCTGCTCCCACAGCCCCCCATGGCCCAACCCCCCCAAGTGCTGCTGGAGGATGAAG
AGCCACCTGCCCCACCCCTCACCTCCATGCAGATGCAGCTGTACCTGCAGCAGCTGCAGAAGGTGCAGCC
CCCTACGCCGCTACTCCCTTCCGTGAAGGTGCAGTCCCAGCCCCCACCCCCCCTGCCGCCCCCACCCCAC
CCCTCTGTGCAGCAGCAGCTGCAGCAGCAGCCGCCACCACCCCCACCACCCCAGCCCCAGCCTCCACCCC
AGCAGCAGCATCAGCCCCCTCCACGGCCCGTGCACTTGCAGCCCATGCAGTTTTCCACCCACATCCAACA
GCCCCCGCCACCCCAGGGCCAGCAGCCCCCCCATCCGCCCCCAGGCCAGCAGCCACCCCCGCCGCAGCCT
GCCAAGCCTCAGCAAGTCATCCAGCACCACCATTCACCCCGGCACCACAAGTCGGACCCCTACTCAACCG
GTCACCTCCGCGAAGCCCCCTCCCCGCTTATGATACATTCCCCCCAGATGTCACAGTTCCAGAGCCTGAC
CCACCAGTCTCCACCCCAGCAAAACGTCCAGCCTAAGAAACAGGAGCTGCGTGCTGCCTCCGTGGTCCAG
CCCCAGCCCCTCGTGGTGGTGAAGGAGGAGAAGATCCACTCACCCATCATCCGCAGCGAGCCCTTCAGCC
CCTCGCTGCGGCCGGAGCCCCCCAAGCACCCGGAGAGCATCAAGGCCCCCGTCCACCTGCCCCAGCGGCC
GGAAATGAAGCCTGTGGATGTCGGGAGGCCTGTGATCCGGCCCCCAGAGCAGAACGCACCGCCACCAGGG
GCCCCTGACAAGGACAAACAGAAACAGGAGCCGAAGACTCCAGTTGCGCCCAAAAAGGACCTGAAAATCA
AGAACATGGGCTCCTGGGCCAGCCTAGTGCAGAAGCATCCGACCACCCCCTCCTCCACAGCCAAGTCATC
CAGCGACAGCTTCGAGCAGTTCCGCCGCGCCGCTCGGGAGAAAGAGGAGCGTGAGAAGGCCCTGAAGGCT
CAGGCCGAGCACGCTGAGAAGGAGAAGGAGCGGCTGCGGCAGGAGCGCATGAGGAGCCGAGAGGACGAGG
ATGCGCTGGAGCAGGCCCGGCGGGCCCATGAGGAGGCACGTCGGCGCCAGGAGCAGCAGCAGCAGCAGCG
CCAGGAGCAACAGCAGCAGCAGCAACAGCAAGCAGCTGCGGTGGCTGCCGCCGCCACCCCACAGGCCCAG
AGCTCCCAGCCCCAGTCCATGCTGGACCAGCAGAGGGAGTTGGCCCGGAAGCGGGAGCAGGAGCGAAGAC
GCCGGGAAGCCATGGCAGCTACCATTGACATGAATTTCCAGAGTGATCTATTGTCAATATTTGAAGAAAA
TCTTTTCGGTGGAGGAATGGTGTCTAAAGGCGAGGAGGATAACATGGCTATAATCAAGGAATTTATGAGG
TTCAAGGTGCATATGGAGGGATCTGTGAACGGTCACGAGTTCGAAATCGAGGGCGAAGGCGAGGGGCGAC
CCTATGAAGGGACACAGACGGCCAAACTGAAGGTGACCAAGGGTGGCCCCCTGCCTTTCGCCTGGGACAT
CCTGTCACCCCAGTTTATGTACGGCTCTAAGGCTTACGTTAAGCACCCTGCCGATATTCCGGACTACTTG
AAACTGAGCTTCCCTGAAGGGTTCAAGTGGGAACGGGTAATGAATTTTGAGGATGGCGGTGTAGTCACAG
TTACCCAGGACAGCTCTCTTCAGGACGGAGAATTTATCTATAAGGTTAAACTTCGGGGCACTAACTTCCC
ATCAGACGGCCCCGTGATGCAGAAGAAAACTATGGGCTGGGAAGCCAGCTCAGAACGCATGTATCCCGAG
GACGGAGCACTGAAGGGAGAAATCAAGCAGCGACTCAAGCTGAAGGATGGGGGACATTATGATGCTGAGG
TCAAAACCACCTATAAGGCCAAGAAACCCGTTCAGCTTCCTGGGGCATACAACGTGAATATCAAACTGGA
TATTACATCCCATAACGAAGACTATACCATCGTGGAACAGTACGAGCGGGCCGAGGGCAGACATAGCACA
GGGGGCATGGATGAATTGTACAAGGCGGCCGGATCCGGTGGTACCTCTGGAGGTAGCTCCCCGAAACGCC
CTAAGCTGCTGCGTGAATATTACGATTGGCTGGTTGATAACAGCTTTACCCCATATCTGGTGGTGGATGC
CACATACCTGGGCGTGAACGTGCCCGTGGAGTATGTGAAAGACGGTCAGATCGTGCTGAATCTGTCTGCA
AGTGCGACCGGCAACCTGCAACTGACAAATGATTTTATCCAGTTCAACGCCCGCTTTAAGGGCGTGTCTC
GTGAACTGTATATCCCGATGGGTGCCGCTCTGGCCATTTACGCTCGCGAGAACGGCGATGGTGTGATGTT
CGAACCAGAAGAAATCTATGACGAGCTGAATATTGGTTAAGGATCGGCCGCAACTCCCACCTGCAACATG
CGTGACTGACTGAGGCCGCGACTCTAGAGTCGACCTGCAGGCATGCAAGCTTGATATCAAGCTTATCGAT
AATCAACCTCTGGATTACAAAATTTGTGAAAGATTGACTGGTATTCTTAACTATGTTGCTCCTTTTACGC
TATGTGGATACGCTGCTTTAATGCCTTTGTATCATGCTATTGCTTCCCGTATGGCTTTCATTTTCTCCTC
CTTGTATAAATCCTGGTTGCTGTCTCTTTATGAGGAGTTGTGGCCCGTTGTCAGGCAACGTGGCGTGGTG
TGCACTGTGTTTGCTGACGCAACCCCCACTGGTTGGGGCATTGCCACCACCTGTCAGCTCCTTTCCGGGA
CTTTCGCTTTCCCCCTCCCTATTGCCACGGCGGAACTCATCGCCGCCTGCCTTGCCCGCTGCTGGACAGG
GGCTCGGCTGTTGGGCACTGACAATTCCGTGGTGTTGTCGGGGAAATCATCGTCCTTTCCTTGGCTGCTC
GCCTGTGTTGCCACCTGGATTCTGCGCGGGACGTCCTTCTGCTACGTCCCTTCGGCCCTCAATCCAGCGG
ACCTTCCTTCCCGCGGCCTGCTGCCGGCTCTGCGGCCTCTTCCGCGTCTTCGCCTTCGCCCTCAGACGAG
TCGGATCTCCCTTTGGGCCGCCTCCCCGCATCGATACCGTCGACCTCGAGGGAATTAATTCGAGCTCGGT
ACCTTTAAGACCAATGACTTACAAGGCAGCTGTAGATCTTAGCCACTTTTTAAAAGAAAAGGGGGGACTG
GAAGGGCTAATTCACTCCCAACGAAGACAAGATCTGCTTTTTGCTTGTACTGGGTCTCTCTGGTTAGACC
AGATCTGAGCCTGGGAGCTCTCTGGCTAACTAGGGAACCCACTGCTTAAGCCTCAATAAAGCTTGCCTTG
AGTGCTTCAAGTAGTGTGTGCCCGTCTGTTGTGTGACTCTGGTAACTAGAGATCCCTCAGACCCTTTTAG
TCAGTGTGGAAAATCTCTAGCAGCATCTAGAATTAATTCCGTGTATTCTATAGTGTCACCTAAATCGTAT
GTGTATGATACATAAGGTTATGTATTAATTGTAGCCGCGTTCTAACGACAATATGTACAAGCCTAATTGT
GTAGCATCTGGCTTACTGAAGCAGACCCTATCATCTCTCTCGTAAACTGCCGTCAGAGTCGGTTTGGTTG
GACGAACCTTCTGAGTTTCTGGTAACGCCGTCCCGCACCCGGAAATGGTCAGCGAACCAATCAGCAGGGT
CATCGCTAGCCAGATCCTCTACGCCGGACGCATCGTGGCCGGCATCACCGGCGCCACAGGTGCGGTTGCT
GGCGCCTATATCGCCGACATCACCGATGGGGAAGATCGGGCTCGCCACTTCGGGCTCATGAGCGCTTGTT
TCGGCGTGGGTATGGTGGCAGGCCCCGTGGCCGGGGGACTGTTGGGCGCCATCTCCTTGCATGCACCATT
CCTTGCGGCGGCGGTGCTCAACGGCCTCAACCTACTACTGGGCTGCTTCCTAATGCAGGAGTCGCATAAG
GGAGAGCGTCGAATGGTGCACTCTCAGTACAATCTGCTCTGATGCCGCATAGTTAAGCCAGCCCCGACAC
CCGCCAACACCCGCTGACGCGCCCTGACGGGCTTGTCTGCTCCCGGCATCCGCTTACAGACAAGCTGTGA
CCGTCTCCGGGAGCTGCATGTGTCAGAGGTTTTCACCGTCATCACCGAAACGCGCGAGACGAAAGGGCCT
CGTGATACGCCTATTTTTATAGGTTAATGTCATGATAATAATGGTTTCTTAGACGTCAGGTGGCACTTTT
CGGGGAAATGTGCGCGGAACCCCTATTTGTTTATTTTTCTAAATACATTCAAATATGTATCCGCTCATGA
GACAATAACCCTGATAAATGCTTCAATAATATTGAAAAAGGAAGAGTATGAGTATTCAACATTTCCGTGT
CGCCCTTATTCCCTTTTTTGCGGCATTTTGCCTTCCTGTTTTTGCTCACCCAGAAACGCTGGTGAAAGTA
AAAGATGCTGAAGATCAGTTGGGTGCACGAGTGGGTTACATCGAACTGGATCTCAACAGCGGTAAGATCC
TTGAGAGTTTTCGCCCCGAAGAACGTTTTCCAATGATGAGCACTTTTAAAGTTCTGCTATGTGGCGCGGT
ATTATCCCGTATTGACGCCGGGCAAGAGCAACTCGGTCGCCGCATACACTATTCTCAGAATGACTTGGTT
GAGTACTCACCAGTCACAGAAAAGCATCTTACGGATGGCATGACAGTAAGAGAATTATGCAGTGCTGCCA
TAACCATGAGTGATAACACTGCGGCCAACTTACTTCTGACAACGATCGGAGGACCGAAGGAGCTAACCGC
TTTTTTGCACAACATGGGGGATCATGTAACTCGCCTTGATCGTTGGGAACCGGAGCTGAATGAAGCCATA
CCAAACGACGAGCGTGACACCACGATGCCTGTAGCAATGGCAACAACGTTGCGCAAACTATTAACTGGCG
AACTACTTACTCTAGCTTCCCGGCAACAATTAATAGACTGGATGGAGGCGGATAAAGTTGCAGGAACACT
TCTGCGCTCGGCCCTTCCGGCTGGCTGGTTTATTGCTGATAAATCTGGAGCCGGTGAGCGTGGGTCTCGC
GGTATCATTGCAGCACTGGGGCCAGATGGTAAGCCCTCCCGTATCGTAGTTATCTACACGACGGGGAGTC
AGGCAACTATGGATGAACGAAATAGACAGATCGCTGAGATAGGTGCCTCACTGATTAAGCATTGGTAACT
GTCAGACCAAGTTTACTCATATATACTTTAGATTGATTTAAAACTTCATTTTTAATTTAAAAGGATCTAG
GTGAAGATCCTTTTTGATAATCTCATGACCAAAATCCCTTAACGTGAGTTTTCGTTCCACTGAGCGTCAG
ACCCCGTAGAAAAGATCAAAGGATCTTCTTGAGATCCTTTTTTTCTGCGCGTAATCTGCTGCTTGCAAAC
AAAAAAACCACCGCTACCAGCGGTGGTTTGTTTGCCGGATCAAGAGCTACCAACTCTTTTTCCGAAGGTA
ACTGGCTTCAGCAGAGCGCAGATACCAAATACTGTTCTTCTAGTGTAGCCGTAGTTAGGCCACCACTTCA
AGAACTCTGTAGCACCGCCTACATACCTCGCTCTGCTAATCCTGTTACCAGTGGCTGCTGCCAGTGGCGA
TAAGTCGTGTCTTACCGGGTTGGACTCAAGACGATAGTTACCGGATAAGGCGCAGCGGTCGGGCTGAACG
GGGGGTTCGTGCACACAGCCCAGCTTGGAGCGAACGACCTACACCGAACTGAGATACCTACAGCGTGAGC
TATGAGAAAGCGCCACGCTTCCCGAAGGGAGAAAGGCGGACAGGTATCCGGTAAGCGGCAGGGTCGGAAC
AGGAGAGCGCACGAGGGAGCTTCCAGGGGGAAACGCCTGGTATCTTTATAGTCCTGTCGGGTTTCGCCAC
CTCTGACTTGAGCGTCGATTTTTGTGATGCTCGTCAGGGGGGCGGAGCCTATGGAAAAACGCCAGCAACG
CGGCCTTTTTACGGTTCCTGGCCTTTTGCTGGCCTTTTGCTCACATGTTCTTTCCTGCGTTATCCCCTGA
TTCTGTGGATAACCGTATTACCGCCTTTGAGTGAGCTGATACCGCTCGCCGCAGCCGAACGACCGAGCGC
AGCGAGTCAGTGAGCGAGGAAGCGGAAGAGCGCCCAATACGCAAACCGCCTCTCCCCGCGCGTTGGCCGA
TTCATTAATGCAGCTGTGGAATGTGTGTCAGTTAGGGTGTGGAAAGTCCCCAGGCTCCCCAGCAGGCAGA
AGTATGCAAAGCATGCATCTCAATTAGTCAGCAACCAGGTGTGGAAAGTCCCCAGGCTCCCCAGCAGGCA
GAAGTATGCAAAGCATGCATCTCAATTAGTCAGCAACCATAGTCCCGCCCCTAACTCCGCCCATCCCGCC
CCTAACTCCGCCCAGTTCCGCCCATTCTCCGCCCCATGGCTGACTAATTTTTTTTATTTATGCAGAGGCC
GAGGCCGCCTCGGCCTCTGAGCTATTCCAGAAGTAGTGAGGAGGCTTTTTTGGAGGCCTAGGCTTTTGCA
AAAAGCTTGGACACAAGACAGGCTTGCGAGATATGTTTGAGAATACCACTTTATCCCGCGTCAGGGAGAG
GCAGTGCGTAAAAAGACGCGGACTCATGTGAAATACTGGTTTTTAGTGCGCCAGATCTCTATAATCTCGC
GCAACCTATTTTCCCCTCGAACACTTTTTAAGCCGTAGATAAACAGGCTGGGACACTTCACATGAGCGAA
AAATACATCGTCACCTGGGACATGTTGCAGATCCATGCACGTAAACTCGCAAGCCGACTGATGCCTTCTG
AACAATGGAAAGGCATTATTGCCGTAAGCCGTGGCGGTCTGTACCGGGTGCGTTACTGGCGCGTGAACTG
GGTATTCGTCATGTCGATACCGTTTGTATTTCCAGCTACGATCACGACAACCAGCGCGAGCTTAAAGTGC
TGAAACGCGCAGAAGGCGATGGCGAAGGCTTCATCGTTATTGATGACCTGGTGGATACCGGTGGTACTGC
GGTTGCGATTCGTGAAATGTATCCAAAAGCGCACTTTGTCACCATCTTCGCAAAACCGGCTGGTCGTCCG
CTGGTTGATGACTATGTTGTTGATATCCCGCAAGATACCTGGATTGAACAGCCGTGGGATATGGGCGTCG
TATTCGTCCCGCCAATCTCCGGTCGCTAATCTTTTCAACGCCTGGCACTGCCGGGCGTTGTTCTTTTTAA
CTTCAGGCGGGTTACAATAGTTTCCAGTAAGTATTCTGGAGGCTGCATCCATGACACAGGCAAACCTGAG
CGAAACCCTGTTCAAACCCCGCTTTAAACATCCTGAAACCTCGACGCTAGTCCGCCGCTTTAATCACGGC
GCACAACCGCCTGTGCAGTCGGCCCTTGATGGTAAAACCATCCCTCACTGGTATCGCATGATTAACCGTC
TGATGTGGATCTGGCGCGGCATTGACCCACGCGAAATCCTCGACGTCCAGGCACGTATTGTGATGAGCGA
TGCCGAACGTACCGACGATGATTTATACGATACGGTGATTGGCTACCGTGGCGGCAACTGGATTTATGAG
TGGGCCCCGGATCTTTGTGAAGGAACCTTACTTCTGTGGTGTGACATAATTGGACAAACTACCTACAGAG
ATTTAAAGCTCTAAGGTAAATATAAAATTTTTAAGTGTATAATGTGTTAAACTACTGATTCTAATTGTTT
GTGTATTTTAGATTCCAACCTATGGAACTGATGAATGGGAGCAGTGGTGGAATGCCTTTAATGAGGAAAA
CCTGTTTTGCTCAGAAGAAATGCCATCTAGTGATGATGAGGCTACTGCTGACTCTCAACATTCTACTCCT
CCAAAAAAGAAGAGAAAGGTAGAAGACCCCAAGGACTTTCCTTCAGAATTGCTAAGTTTTTTGAGTCATG
CTGTGTTTAGTAATAGAACTCTTGCTTGCTTTGCTATTTACACCACAAAGGAAAAAGCTGCACTGCTATA
CAAGAAAATTATGGAAAAATATTCTGTAACCTTTATAAGTAGGCATAACAGTTATAATCATAACATACTG
TTTTTTCTTACTCCACACAGGCATAGAGTGTCTGCTATTAATAACTATGCTCAAAAATTGTGTACCTTTA
GCTTTTTAATTTGTAAAGGGGTTAATAAGGAATATTTGATGTATAGTGCCTTGACTAGAGATCATAATCA
GCCATACCACATTTGTAGAGGTTTTACTTGCTTTAAAAAACCTCCCACACCTCCCCCTGAACCTGAAACA
TAAAATGAATGCAATTGTTGTTGTTAACTTGTTTATTGCAGCTTATAATGGTTACAAATAAAGCAATAGC
ATCACAAATTTCACAAATAAAGCATTTTTTTCACTGCATTCTAGTTGTGGTTTGTCCAAACTCATCAATG
TATCTTATCATGTCTGGATCAACTGGATAACTCAAGCTAACCAAAATCATCCCAAACTTCCCACCCCATA
CCCTATTACCACTGCCAATTACCTGTGGTTTCATTTACTCTAAACCTGTGATTCCTCTGAATTATTTTCA
TTTTAAAGAAATTGTATTTGTTAAATATGTACTACAAACTTAGTAGTTGGAAGGGCTAATTCACTCCCAA
AGAAGACAAGATATCCTTGATCTGTGGATCTACCACACACAAGGCTACTTCCCTGATTAGCAGAACTACA
CACCAGGGCCAGGGGTCAGATATCCACTGACCTTTGGATGGTGCTACAAGCTAGTACCAGTTGAGCCAGA
TAAGGTAGAAGAGGCCAATAAAGGAGAGAACACCAGCTTGTTACACCCTGTGAGCCTGCATGGGATGGAT
GACCCGGAGAGAGAAGTGTTAGAGTGGAGGTTTGACAGCCGCCTAGCATTTCATCACGTGGCCCGAGAGC
TGCATCCGGAGTACTTCAAGAACTGCTGATATCGAGCTTGCTACAAGGGACTTTCCGCTGGGGACTTTCC
AGGGAGGCGTGGCCTGGGCGGGACTGGGGAGTGGCGAGCCCTCAGATCCTGCATATAAGCAGCTGCTTTT
TGCCTGTACTGGGTCTCTCTGGTTAGACCAGATCTGAGCCTGGGAGCTCTCTGGCTAACTAGGGAACCCA
CTGCTTAAGCCTCAATAAAGCTTGCCTTGAGTGCTTCAAGTAGTGTGTGCCCGTCTGTTGTGTGACTCTG
GTAACTAGAGATCCCTCAGACCCTTTTAGTCAGTGTGGAAAATCTCTAGCAGTGGCGCCCGAACAGGGAC
TTGAAAGCGAAAGGGAAACCAGAGGAGCTCTCTCGACGCAGGACTCGGCTTGCTGAAGCGCGCACGGCAA
GAGGCGAGGGGCGGCGACTGGTGAGTACGCCAAAAATTTTGACTAGCGGAGGCTAGAAGGAGAGAGATGG
GTGCGAGAGCGTCAGTATTAAGCGGGGGAGAATTAGATCGCGATGGGAAAAAATTCGGTTAAGGCCAGGG
GGAAAGAAAAAATATAAATTAAAACATATAGTATGGGCAAGCAGGGAGCTAGAACGATTCGCAGTTAATC
CTGGCCTGTTAGAAACATCAGAAGGCTGTAGACAAATACTGGGACAGCTACAACCATCCCTTCAGACAGG
ATCAGAAGAACTTAGATCATTATATAATACAGTAGCAACCCTCTATTGTGTGCATCAAAGGATAGAGATA
AAAGACACCAAGGAAGCTTTAGACAAGATAGAGGAAGAGCAAAACAAAAGTAAGACCACCGCACAGCAAG
CGGCCGGCCGCTGATCTTCAGACCTGGAGGAGGAGATATGAGGGACAATTGGAGAAGTGAATTATATAAA
TATAAAGTAGTAAAAATTGAACCATTAGGAGTAGCACCCACCAAGGCAAAGAGAAGAGTGGTGCAGAGAG
AAAAAAGAGCAGTGGGAATAGGAGCTTTGTTCCTTGGGTTCTTGGGAGCAGCAGGAAGCACTATGGGCGC
AGCGTCAATGACGCTGACGGTACAGGCCAGACAATTATTGTCTGGTATAGTGCAGCAGCAGAACAATTTG
CTGAGGGCTATTGAGGCGCAACAGCATCTGTTGCAACTCACAGTCTGGGGCATCAAGCAGCTCCAGGCAA
GAATCCTGGCTGTGGAAAGATACCTAAAGGATCAACAGCTCCTGGGGATTTGGGGTTGCTCTGGAAAACT
CATTTGCACCACTGCTGTGCCTTGGAATGCTAGTTGGAGTAATAAATCTCTGGAACAGATTTGGAATCAC
ACGACCTGGATGGAGTGGGACAGAGAAATTAACAATTACACAAGCTTAATACACTCCTTAATTGAAGAAT
CGCAAAACCAGCAAGAAAAGAATGAACAAGAATTATTGGAATTAGATAAATGGGCAAGTTTGTGGAATTG
GTTTAACATAACAAATTGGCTGTGGTATATAAAATTATTCATAATGATAGTAGGAGGCTTGGTAGGTTTA
AGAATAGTTTTTGCTGTACTTTCTATAGTGAATAGAGTTAGGCAGGGATATTCACCATTATCGTTTCAGA
CCCACCTCCCAACCCCGAGGGGACCCGACAGGCCCGAAGGAATAGAAGAAGAAGGTGGAGAGAGAGACAG
AGACAGATCCATTCGATTAGTGAACGGATCTCGACGGTATCGCCAAATGGCAGTATTCATCCACAATTTT
AAAAGAAAAGGGGGGATTGGGGGGTACAGTGCAGGGGAAAGAATAGTAGACATAATAGCAACAGACATAC
AAACTAAAGAATTACAAAAACAAATTACAAAAATTCAAAATTTTCGGGTTTATTACAGGGACAGCAGAGA
TCCAGTTTGGATCGATAAGCTTGATATCGAATTCCTGCAGCCCCGATAAAATAAAAGATTTTATTTAGTC
TCCAGAAAAAGGGGGGAATGAAAGACCCCACCTGTAGGTTTGGCAAGCTAGCTGCAGTAACGCCATTTTG
CAAGGCATGGAAAAATACCAAACCAAGAATAGAGAAGTTCAGATCAAGGGCGGGTACATGAAAATAGCTA
ACGTTGGGCCAAACAGGATATCTGCGGTGAGCAGTTTCGGCCCCGGCCCGGGGCCAAGAACAGATGGTCA
CCGCAGTTTCGGCCCCGGCCCGAGGCCAAGAACAGATGGTCCCCAGATATGGCCCAACCCTCAGCAGTTT
CTTAAGACCCATCAGATGTTTCCAGGCTCCCCCAAGGACCTGAAATGACCCTGCGCCTTATTTGAATTAA
CCAATCAGCCTGCTTCTCGCTTCTGTTCGCGCGCTTCTGCTTCCCGAGCTCTATAAAAGAGCTCACAACC
CCTCACTC
Features (pLannotate 1.2.2; 35 found; start..end, strand, type, name):
    114..2816    +  CDS            BRD4 (fragment) (sequence partly withheld): BRD4_HUMAN - Also known as HUNK1. Experimental evidence at protein level: Swiss-Prot protein existence level 1. [Isoform B]: Acts as a chromatin insulator in the DNA damage response pathway. Inhibits DNA damage response signaling by recruiting the condensin-2 complex to acetylated histones, leading to chromatin structure remodeling, insulating the region from DNA damage response by limiting spreading of histone H2AX/H2A.x phosphorylation. From Homo sapiens (Human).
   2826..3533    +  CDS            mCherry: mCherry is a basic (constitutively fluorescent) red fluorescent protein published in 2004, derived from Discosoma sp.. It is reported to be a very rapidly-maturing monomer with low acid sensitivity.
   3564..3893    +  CDS            sspB (fragment): SSPB_HAEIN - Experimental evidence at protein level: Swiss-Prot protein existence level 1. Also stimulates degradation of the N-terminus of RseA (residues 1-108, alone or in complex with sigma-E) by ClpX-ClpP in a non-ssrA-mediated fashion. From Haemophilus influenzae (strain ATCC 51907 / DSM 11121 / KW20 / Rd).
   3951..3981    +  misc_feature   MCS (fragment): pUC18/19 multiple cloning site
   3982..4000    +  misc_feature   MCS (fragment): pBluescript multiple cloning site
   4000..4588    +  misc_feature   WPRE: woodchuck hepatitis virus posttranscriptional regulatory element
   4589..4611    +  misc_feature   MCS (fragment): pBluescript multiple cloning site
   4628..4696    +  CDS            nef (fragment): NEF_HV1Z2 - Experimental evidence at protein level: Swiss-Prot protein existence level 1. Extracellular Nef protein targets CD4(+) T-lymphocytes for apoptosis by interacting with CXCR4 surface receptors. From Human immunodeficiency virus type 1 group M subtype D (isolate Z2/CDC-Z34) (HIV-1).
   4698..4931    +  LTR            3' LTR (ΔU3): self-inactivating 3' long terminal repeat (LTR) from HIV-1
   4956..4974    -  promoter       SP6 promoter: promoter for bacteriophage SP6 RNA polymerase
   5202..5481    +  CDS            TcR (fragment): tetracycline efflux protein; tet; confers resistance to tetracycline
   5482..5530    -  misc_feature   bom (fragment): basis of mobility region from pBR322
   5632..5667    -  CDS            rop (fragment): Rop protein, which maintains plasmids at low copy number; rop
   5762..5866    +  promoter       AmpR promoter: bla
   5867..6727    +  CDS            AmpR: β-lactamase; bla; confers resistance to ampicillin, carbenicillin, and related antibiotics
   6898..7486    +  rep_origin     ori: high-copy-number ColE1/pMB1/pBR322/pUC origin of replication
   7669..7725    +  CDS            lacI (fragment): lac repressor; lacI; The lac repressor binds to the lac operator to inhibit transcription in E. coli. This inhibition can be relieved by adding lactose or isopropyl-β-D-thiogalactopyranoside (IPTG).
   7732..8061    +  promoter       SV40 promoter: SV40 enhancer and early promoter
   8261..8380    +  CDS            gpt (fragment): XGPT_ECOLI - Also known as gpp, gxu. Experimental evidence at protein level: Swiss-Prot protein existence level 1. Purine salvage pathway enzyme that catalyzes the transfer of the ribosyl-5-phosphate group from 5-phospho-alpha-D-ribose 1- diphosphate (PRPP) to the N9 position of the 6-oxopurines guanine and xanthine to form the corresponding ribonucleotides GMP (guanosine 5'- monophosphate) and XMP (xanthosine 5'-monophosphate), with the release of PPi. To a lesser extent, also acts on hypoxanthine (PubMed:9100006, PubMed:3886014). Does not ribophosphorylate adenine (PubMed:3886014). From Esch
   8380..8715    +  CDS            gpt (fragment): XGPT_ECOLI - Also known as gpp, gxu. Experimental evidence at protein level: Swiss-Prot protein existence level 1. Purine salvage pathway enzyme that catalyzes the transfer of the ribosyl-5-phosphate group from 5-phospho-alpha-D-ribose 1- diphosphate (PRPP) to the N9 position of the 6-oxopurines guanine and xanthine to form the corresponding ribonucleotides GMP (guanosine 5'- monophosphate) and XMP (xanthosine 5'-monophosphate), with the release of PPi. To a lesser extent, also acts on hypoxanthine (PubMed:9100006, PubMed:3886014). Does not ribophosphorylate adenine (PubMed:3886014). From Esch
   8810..9115    +  CDS            frsA (fragment): FRSA_ECOLI - Also known as yafA. Experimental evidence at protein level: Swiss-Prot protein existence level 1. Catalyzes the hydrolysis of esters (PubMed:15808744). Displays esterase activity toward pNP-butyrate (PubMed:15808744). May stimulate mixed-acid fermentation by acting as a fermentation/respiration switch that down-regulates respiration and up- regulates fermentation rates (PubMed:15169777). From Escherichia coli (strain K12).
   9119..9193    +  CDS            small t antigen (fragment): SV40 (simian virus 40) small t antigen
   9195..9260    +  intron         small t intron: SV40 (simian virus 40) small t antigen intron
   9390..9410    +  CDS            SV40 NLS: nuclear localization signal of SV40 (simian virus 40) large T antigen
   9729..9812    +  CDS            large T antigen (fragment): large T antigen from SV40 (simian virus 40)
   9835..9969    +  polyA_signal   SV40 poly(A) signal: SV40 polyadenylation signal
  10136..10465   +  CDS            nef (fragment): NEF_HV1BR - Experimental evidence at protein level: Swiss-Prot protein existence level 1. Extracellular Nef protein targets CD4(+) T-lymphocytes for apoptosis by interacting with CXCR4 surface receptors (PubMed:14990729). From Human immunodeficiency virus type 1 group M subtype B (isolate BRU/LAI) (HIV-1).
  10513..10770   +  LTR            5' LTR (truncated): truncated 5' long terminal repeat (LTR) from HIV-1
  10817..10942   +  misc_feature   HIV-1 Ψ: packaging signal of human immunodeficiency virus type 1
  10926..11264   +  CDS            HIV-1 gag (fragment): gag protein from human immunodeficiency virus 1; gag
  11439..11672   +  misc_feature   RRE: The Rev response element (RRE) of HIV-1 allows for Rev-dependent mRNA export from the nucleus to the cytoplasm.
  12049..12149   +  CDS            Rev (fragment): human immunodeficiency virus 1 (HIV-1) Rev protein; rev; enhances nuclear export of unspliced and incompletely spliced viral mRNAs
  12186..12303   +  misc_feature   cPPT/CTS: central polypurine tract and central termination sequence of HIV-1
  12340..12372   -  misc_feature   MCS (fragment): pBluescript multiple cloning site
  12456..36      +  promoter       SFFV promoter (across the origin): spleen focus-forming virus long terminal repeat (LTR) promoter
