[The description below was written by a language model from this plasmid's Addgene catalogue record and pLannotate feature annotations shown in this document.]
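Description:
pHR-BRD4ΔN-mCherry-sspB is a 12.8 kb lentiviral transfer plasmid for mammalian expression, built on the pHR backbone. It is propagated in E. coli through a high-copy ColE1/pUC-type origin with ampicillin selection (AmpR/β-lactamase). The viral portion carries a truncated HIV-1 5' LTR, the Ψ packaging signal with a partial gag sequence, the Rev response element for Rev-dependent export of the genomic RNA, and a cPPT/CTS element. Downstream of the expression cassette sit a WPRE, which enhances transcript expression, and a self-inactivating ΔU3 3' LTR. The backbone outside the LTRs also retains legacy elements, including an SV40 promoter driving fragments of the E. coli gpt gene, SV40 small t intron and poly(A) sequences, and remnants of pBR322 (partial TcR, bom, rop). No intact mammalian drug-selection marker is annotated within the proviral region.

The payload is a single open reading frame driven by the SFFV (spleen focus-forming virus LTR) promoter. It encodes human BRD4 lacking amino acids 1–461 (residues 462–1362, described in the record as a disordered protein region), fused at its C terminus to the red fluorescent protein mCherry and then to SspB. SspB is a bacterial adaptor protein that binds the SsrA peptide with high affinity. In the iLID optogenetic system that peptide becomes exposed only on light activation, so illumination recruits the BRD4ΔN-mCherry-sspB fusion to an iLID-bearing partner supplied from a separate construct. mCherry allows the fusion to be followed by fluorescence imaging. The associated publication concerns liquid nuclear condensates and their interplay with the genome, consistent with use for light-controlled recruitment of this BRD4 region in transduced cells.
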