Addgene plasmid #121968: pHR-BRD4ΔN-mCherry-sspB
Purpose: Expresses fusion of disordered protein BRD4(462-1362), fluorescent protein mCherry, and sspB which upon light activation binds to iLID.
Depositing lab: Clifford Brangwynne. Depositing organization: Princeton University. Publication: Liquid Nuclear Condensates Mechanically Sense and Restructure the Genome. Shin Y, Chang YC, Lee DSW, Berry J, Sanders DW, Ronceray P, Wingreen NS, Haataja M, Brangwynne CP. Cell. 2018 Nov 29;175(6):1481-1491.e13. doi: 10.1016/j.cell.2018.10.057. PubMed 30500535.
Backbone
  Vector backbone: pHR
  Backbone size w/o insert (bp): 9000
  Total vector size (bp): 12827
  Vector type: Mammalian Expression, Lentiviral
Growth in bacteria
  Bacterial resistance: Ampicillin, 100 μg/mL
  Growth temperature: 37°C
  Growth strain: NEB Stable
  Copy number: High Copy
Gene/Insert
  Gene/Insert name: BRD4
  Species: H. sapiens (human)
  Insert size (bp): 2703
  Mutation: Deleted amino acids 1-461
  Entrez Gene: BRD4 (a.k.a. CAP, CDLS6, FSHRG4, HUNK1, HUNKI, MCAP)
  Promoter: SFFV
  Tag / fusion protein: mCherry-sspB (C terminal on insert)
  Cloning method: Ligation Independent Cloning
  Sequencing primers: 5′ n/a; 3′ n/a
Terms and licenses: Academic/Nonprofit Terms; Industry Terms: Not Available to Industry
Depositor comments: Vector contains SspB, a bacterial protein which binds exposed SsrA tag (from iLID) at high affinity.
How to cite: pHR-BRD4ΔN-mCherry-sspB was a gift from Clifford Brangwynne (Addgene plasmid # 121968 ; http://n2t.net/addgene:121968 ; RRID:Addgene_121968)
