>Addgene plasmid #121968 | pHR-BRD4ΔN-mCherry-sspB | addgene partial sequence | sequence record 240977 | Brd4-Reverse 5'-GGTCAGGCTCTGGAACTG-3'
GGTGCTGGATGACTTGCTGAGGCTTGGCAGGCTGCGGCGGGGGTGGCTGCTGGCCTGGGGGCGGATGGGG
GGGCTGCTGGCCCTGGGGTGGCGGGGGCTGTTGGATGTGGGTGGAAAACTGCATGGGCTGCAAGTGCACG
GGCCGTGGAGGGGGCTGATGCTGCTGCTGGGGTGGAGGCTGGGGCTGGGGTGGTGGGGGTGGTGGCGGCT
GCTGCTGCAGCTGCTGCTGCACAGAGGGGTGGGGTGGGGGCGGCAGGGGGGGTGGGGGCTGGGACTGCAC
CTTCACGGAAGGGAGTAGCGGCGTAGGGGGCTGCACCTTCTGCAGCTGCTGCAGGTACAGCTGCATCTGC
ATGGAGGTGAGGGGTGGGGCAGGTGGCTCTTCATCCTCCAGCAGCACTTGGGGGGGTTGGGCCATGGGGG
GCTGTGGGAGCAGGGGTGTTTGGGTCAAGGCTGGTGACACGGCTGGGGGCCGGGCGGGCTTGGGAGGCAG
GGCAGCGGCTCGGTTGCTGGGCCGTGATGGCTGCTGGGGTAGTGCGTTGTGCAAAGCTGGAGGAGAGACC
ACTGCGTGCTGGTTGAGATGGGGTGGAGTGCTGTGCTCAGGCGGCTGGGGCAGGTGAGGGGGCAGCTCAG
GCTGCGGCAGGTGCAGGATGGGCTGGGTGAAGTGGCCGATGGGGTCAAAGACGCTGCCTGGGAGCTGGGG
CTCCAGGACGGGCACCTGGGTGGCAATGAAGGGTGGGGGCGAGGACTTCATCGCCGGGGCTGCCTGCTGC
GGCATGGAGGGTGGGGGAGGCGGGGGTGGCGGCTGCTGTTGCTGCTGCGGAGGTGGAGGCGGTGGGGGCT
GCTGGG
